>Addgene plasmid #212868 | pCYP35 | addgene full sequence | sequence record 423267 | Addgene NGS Result
ACTGACTCGCTGCACGAGGCAGACCTCAGCGCTAGCGGAGTGTATACTGGCTTACTATGTTGGCACTGAT
GAGGGTGTCAGTGAAGTGCTTCATGTGGCAGGAGAAAAAAGGCTGCACCGGTGCGTCAGCAGAATATGTG
ATACAGGATATATTCCGCTTCCTCGCTCACTGACTCGCTACGCTCGGTCGTTCGACTGCGGCGAGCGGAA
ATGGCTTACGAACGGGGCGGAGATTTCCTGGAAGATGCCAGGAAGATACTTAACAGGGAAGTGAGAGGGC
CGCGGCAAAGCCGTTTTTCCATAGGCTCCGCCCCCCTGACAAGCATCACGAAATCTGACGCTCAAATCAG
TGGTGGCGAAACCCGACAGGACTATAAAGATACCAGGCGTTTCCCCCTGGCGGCTCCCTCGTGCGCTCTC
CTGTTCCTGCCTTTCGGTTTACCGGTGTCATTCCGCTGTTATGGCCGCGTTTGTCTCATTCCACGCCTGA
CACTCAGTTCCGGGTAGGCAGTTCGCTCCAAGCTGGACTGTATGCACGAACCCCCCGTTCAGTCCGACCG
CTGCGCCTTATCCGGTAACTATCGTCTTGAGTCCAACCCGGAAAGACATGCAAAAGCACCACTGGCAGCA
GCCACTGGTAATTGATTTAGAGGAGTTAGTCTTGAAGTCATGCGCCGGTTAAGGCTAAACTGAAAGGACA
AGTTTTGGTGACTGCGCTCCTCCAAGCCAGTTACCTCGGTTCAAAGAGTTGGTAGCTCAGAGAACCTTCG
AAAAACCGCCCTGCAAGGCGGTTTTTTCGTTTTCAGAGCAAGAGATTACGCGCAGACCAAAACGATCTCA
AGAAGATCATCTTATTAAGGGGTCTGACGCTCAGTGGAACGAAAAATCAATCTAAAGTATATATGAGTAA
ACTTGGTCTGACAGTTACCTTAGAAAAACTCATCGAGCATCAAATGAAACTGCAATTTATTCATATCAGG
ATTATCAATACCATATTTTTGAAAAAGCCGTTTCTGTAATGAAGGAGAAAACTCACCGAGGCAGTTCCAT
AGGATGGCAAGATCCTGGTATCGGTCTGCGATTCCGACTCGTCCAACATCAATACAACCTATTAATTTCC
CCTCGTCAAAAATAAGGTTATCAAGTGAGAAATCACCATGAGTGACGACTGAATCCGGTGAGAATGGCAA
AAGCTTATGCATTTCTTTCCAGACTTGTTCAACAGGCCAGCCATTACGCTCGTCATCAAAATCACTCGCA
TCAACCAAACCGTTATTCATTCGTGATTGCGCCTGAGCGAGACGAAATACGCGATCGCTGTTAAAAGGAC
AATTACAAACAGGAATCGAATGCAACCGGCGCAGGAACACTGCCAGCGCATCAACAATATTTTCACCTGA
ATCAGGATATTCTTCTAATACCTGGAATGCTGTTTTCCCGGGGATCGCAGTGGTGAGTAACCATGCATCA
TCAGGAGTACGGATAAAATGCTTGATGGTCGGAAGAGGCATAAATTCCGTCAGCCAGTTTAGTCTGACCA
TCTCATCTGTAACATCATTGGCAACGCTACCTTTGCCATGTTTCAGAAACAACTCTGGCGCATCGGGCTT
CCCATACAATCGATAGATTGTCGCACCTGATTGCCCGACATTATCGCGAGCCCATTTATACCCATATAAA
TCAGCATCCATGTTGGAATTTAATCGCGGCCTGGAGCAAGACGTTTCCCGTTGAATATGGCTCATAACAC
CCCTTGTATTACTGTTTATGTAAGCAGACAGTTTTATTGTTCATGATGATATATTTTTATCTTGTGCAAT
GTACATCAGAGATTTTGAGACACAACCAATTATTGAAGGCCTCCCTAACGGGGGGCCTTTTTTTGTTTCT
GGTCTCCCAAGCGCTTAACGATCGTTGGCTGAACAAACAGACAATCTGGTCTGTTTGTATTATGGAAAAT
TTTTCTGTATAATAGATTCAACAAACAGACAATCTGGTCTGTTTGTATTATCAGCGGTCAACGCATGTGC
TTTGCGTTCTGATGAGACAGTGATGTCGAAACCGCCTCTACAAATAATTTTGTTTAGGTCCCGAGAGAGA
TTATAAGGAGGTTCTATGACTGCAGCAGAGCAGCAGTTCTGTCCGTTTGACGTGGGCGAGGAGTTTCGTC
GCCTCCGCGAGGACGACCCGATTAGCCGAATCGAGCTGCCCAGCGGTACTCCGGCGTGGTTCGTCGCACG
CCACGCCGACGCAAGACATGTGTTGACCGATGAACGTTTATCTTCAGTAGATGCAAGTCGTCTGATGCGT
CCAGGTGCCGGGGATGATCAGGTAGCGCCGCCTGGTCCGGGTGTGCTGCTGTTTCACGATCCGCCGGAAC
ACACGCGCCTCCGACGCATGCTGGCAGGCAATTTTACGGTTAGACGCATGAACCAATTACGTCCTATGGT
GGAGTCAATCGTCAACGCACAGTTAGACGAAATGGCGCGCGCGGGCAGCTCGACGGACTTTGTGCGTTCC
TTCGCGCTCCCGGTGCCCTCCCTGGTAATTTGTGAATTGCTCGGGGTTCCGTATGCTGATCGCGCTGAAT
TCCAACGGCGTACCGCGGCTCAGGTGGACTTAGCTATGGGTGAAGAACACGCGGCGGCGCTCTGGGCTGA
ATCCACCGAATACATGGCCCGTCTGGTTGTAGATAAACGCGCCAACCCGACCGACGACCTTCTGGGCCGC
TTGGTTGCCGAACATGGAGCAGAACTGTCTGATGCGGAGCTGGCCGGAATTGGTGTTTTCTTATTGGGCG
CTGGGTATGAAACGACAGCAAATATGCTGGGGCTCGGTACACTGTTATTACTGAGACACCCGGAGCAGCT
CGCACGCCTGCGCGACTCTACGGGGGATGGCACAGCGGTCGATCGTGCGGTGGAGGAACTTCTGCGTATT
CTGACCGTGGTTAACAACGCAGCAATGCGCCAGGCAAAGGAAGATGTTACCGTCGGCGGACAGTTAATTC
GCGCCGGGGAATTTGTTCTGGTGTCCCTGGGCTCCGCTAACCGCGATGACGCAGTGCACGAACGCCCCGA
CGAATTTGACATTGGCCGTGCACCGGTGGGCCACATGGCCTTCGGTCATGGCATTCATCACTGTCTTGGA
GCCCCGCTGGCGCGCCTCGAGATGCAGGTCGCTTTTCCGGCCCTGCTCAAACGCTTTCCGGCGCTGCGGC
TGGACGTTCCGTTCGACGAGATTGAATATCTGCCGCGCAGCTTGGTCCATGGCGTACGTGCGCTGCCGGT
GGCTTGGTAATAAGGATGAGCTCTACAAATAAGCAGAGGTGGTTGTGTTGCGAAAAAAAAAAAAAAACAC
CCTAACGGGTGTTTTTTTTTTTTTGGTGTCCCCACGTGTGGCGCTGGAGACCGTCCAATGGCGGCGCGCC
ATCGAATGGTGCAAAACCTTTCGCGGTATGGCATGATAGCGCCCGGAAGAGAGTCAATTCAGGGTGGTGA
ATATGAGCCCGAAACGTCGTACCCAGGCAGAACGTGCAATGGAAACCCAGGGTAAACTGATTGCAGCAGC
ACTGGGTGTTCTGCGTGAAAAAGGTTATGCAGGTTTTCGTATTGCAGATGTTCCGGGTGCAGCCGGTGTT
AGCCGTGGTGCACAGAGCCATCATTTTCCGACCAAACTGGAACTGCTGCTGGCAACCTTTGAATGGCTGT
ATGAGCAGATTACCGAACGTAGCCGTGCACGTCTGGCAAAACTGAAACCGGAAGATGATGTTATTCAGCA
GATGCTGGATGATGCAGCAGATTTTTTTCTGGATGATGATTTTAGCATCGGCCTGGATCTGATTGTTGCA
GCAGATCGTGATCCGGCACTGCGTGAAGGTATTCTGCGTACCGTTGAACGTAATCGTTTTGTTGTTGAAG
ATATGTGGCTGGGTGTGCTGGTGAGCCGTGGTCTGAGCCGTGATGATGCCGAAGATATTCTGTGGCTGAT
TTTTAACAGCGTTCGTGGTCTGACAGTTCGTAGCCTGTGGCAGAAAGATAAAGAACGTTTTGAACGTGTG
CGTAATAGCACCCTGGAAATTGCACGTGAACGTTATGCAAAATTCAAACGTTGATAAGGATCCTAATTGG
TAACGAATCAGACAATTGACGGCTCGAGGGAGTAGCATAGGGTTTGCAGAATCCCTGCTTCGTCCATTTG
ACAGGCACATTATGCATCGATGATAAGCTGTCAAACATGAGCAGATCCTCTACGCCGGACGCATCGTGGC
CGGCATCACCGGCGCCACAGGTGCGGTTGCTGGCGCCTATATCGCCGACATCACCGATGGGGAAGATCGG
GCTCGCCACTTCGGGCTCATGAGCAAATATTTTATCTGAGGTGCTTCCTCGCTC
Features (pLannotate 1.2.2; 12 found; start..end, strand, type, name):
     28..54      +  misc_feature   bom (fragment): basis of mobility region from pBR322
    153..208     -  rep_origin     RSF ori (fragment): Plasmids containing the RSF 1030 origin of replication can be propagated in E. coli cells that contain additional plasmids with compatible origins.
    296..841     -  rep_origin     p15A ori: Plasmids containing the medium-copy-number p15A origin of replication can be propagated in E. coli cells that contain a second plasmid with the ColE1 origin.
    930..1745    -  CDS            KanR: aminoglycoside phosphotransferase; aph(3')-Ia; confers resistance to kanamycin in bacteria or G418 (Geneticin®) in eukaryotes
   1922..1949    +  protein_bind   CuO: CymR-binding P2 operator sequence from the p-cmt operon of Pseudomonas putida (Mullick et al., 2006) CymR
   1980..2007    +  protein_bind   CuO: CymR-binding P2 operator sequence from the p-cmt operon of Pseudomonas putida (Mullick et al., 2006) CymR
   2011..2066    +  ncRNA          Hammerhead 3: Accession: RF00008 - Hammerhead ribozyme (type III)
   3429..3502    +  promoter       lacIq promoter (fragment): lacI (mutant); In the lacIq allele, a single base change in the promoter boosts expression of the lacI gene about 10-fold.
   3503..4111    +  CDS            cymR: CYMR_PSEPU - Experimental evidence at transcript level: Swiss-Prot protein existence level 2. Involved in the repression of the cym and cmt operons which are responsible of the p-cymene degradation. From Pseudomonas putida (Arthrobacter siderocapsulatus).
   4216..4234    -  promoter       tet promoter (fragment): E. coli promoter for tetracycline efflux protein gene
   4244..4364    +  CDS            TcR (fragment): tetracycline efflux protein; tet; confers resistance to tetracycline
   4383..11      -  rep_origin     RSF ori (fragment) (across the origin): Plasmids containing the RSF 1030 origin of replication can be propagated in E. coli cells that contain additional plasmids with compatible origins.
