[The description below was written by a language model from this plasmid's Addgene catalogue record and pLannotate feature annotations shown in this document.]
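Description:
pCYP35 is a bacterial expression plasmid of about 4.4 kb, built on the pCYP backbone, that produces a cytochrome P450 from the actinomycete Saccharopolyspora antimicrobica in Escherichia coli. The record describes the enzyme as an LRD-modifying P450 but does not spell out the abbreviation. The coding sequence was codon optimized and commercially synthesized. It is not itself annotated in the feature table, though an unannotated stretch of roughly 1.3 kb between the upstream regulatory elements and the repressor cassette is the likely location of the gene.

Selection is by kanamycin, through the aph(3')-Ia aminoglycoside phosphotransferase gene. The only complete replication origin detected is p15A, which is usually considered medium copy and is compatible with ColE1-type plasmids. This differs from the catalogue entry, which lists the plasmid as high copy. The short hits to the RSF origin, the pBR322 bom region, and the tet promoter and tetracycline resistance gene are fragments, probably backbone remnants rather than functional parts.

Expression is driven by the PcymRC promoter, which appears in the annotation as two copies of the CuO operator bound by the CymR repressor of Pseudomonas putida. CymR is encoded on the same plasmid downstream of a lacIq promoter fragment, so the regulator is supplied constitutively in cis and transcription is held off until a cumate-type inducer releases it from the operators. A type III hammerhead ribozyme directly follows the operators. This kind of self-cleaving insulator trims the 5' untranslated region so that translation is less dependent on promoter context. According to the associated publication title, the plasmid belongs to work on a redox-proficient E. coli for screening terpenoids and their modifying P450s.
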