Addgene plasmid #212868: pCYP35
Purpose: Expresses the Saccharopolyspora antimicrobica LRD-modifying cytochrome P450 enzyme
Depositing lab: Christopher Voigt. Depositing organization: Massachusetts Institute of Technology. Publication: Design of a redox-proficient Escherichia coli for screening terpenoids and modifying cytochrome P450s. Lin GM, Voigt CA. Nature Catalysis. 6, 1016–1029 (2023). https://doi.org/10.1038/s41929-023-01049-5.
Backbone
  Vector backbone: pCYP
  Vector type: Bacterial Expression
Growth in bacteria
  Bacterial resistance: Kanamycin, 50 μg/mL
  Growth temperature: 37°C
  Growth strain: DH5alpha
  Copy number: High Copy
Gene/Insert
  Gene/Insert name: cytochrome P450 (alt name: Uniprot ID: A0A1I5LUC1)
  Species: Saccharopolyspora antimicrobica
  Promoter: PcymRC
  Cloning method: Unknown
Resource information
  A portion of this plasmid was derived from a plasmid made by: codon optimized and synthesized by vendors
Terms and licenses: Academic/Nonprofit Terms; Industry Terms: Not Available to Industry
How to cite: pCYP35 was a gift from Christopher Voigt (Addgene plasmid # 212868 ; http://n2t.net/addgene:212868 ; RRID:Addgene_212868)
